Addgene plasmid #215930: AA022
Purpose: Fragmid fragment: (guide cassette) 2xPP7 & 2xMS2 in trRNA
Depositing lab: John Doench. Depositing organization: Broad Institute. Publication: Modular vector assembly enables rapid assessment of emerging CRISPR technologies. McGee AV, Liu YV, Griffith AL, Szegletes ZM, Wen B, Kraus C, Miller NW, Steger RJ, Escude Velasco B, Bosch JA, Zirin JD, Viswanatha R, Sontheimer EJ, Goodale A, Greene MA, Green TM, Doench JG. Cell Genom. 2024 Mar 13;4(3):100519. doi: 10.1016/j.xgen.2024.100519. PubMed 38484704.
Backbone
  Vector backbone: pUC57-Kan
  Vector type: CRISPR ; Fragment
Growth in bacteria
  Bacterial resistance: Kanamycin, 50 μg/mL
  Growth temperature: 37°C
  Growth strain: DH5alpha
  Copy number: Unknown
Gene/Insert
  Gene/Insert name: U6_v1; sgCD4_v3 [Sp]; trRNA_v14 [Sp]; CS2
  gRNA/shRNA sequence: atgttccctgagagcctggg
  Species: Streptococcus pyogenes
  Cloning method: Unknown
Resource information
  A portion of this plasmid was derived from a plasmid made by: Genscript ID: U3340GD190-14
Terms and licenses: Academic/Nonprofit Terms; Industry Terms: Not Available to Industry
Depositor comments: Please visit https://www.biorxiv.org/content/10.1101/2023.10.25.564061v1 for bioRxiv preprint.
How to cite: AA022 was a gift from John Doench (Addgene plasmid # 215930 ; http://n2t.net/addgene:215930 ; RRID:Addgene_215930)
