[The description below was written by a language model from this plasmid's Addgene catalogue record and pLannotate feature annotations shown in this document.]
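Description:
AA022 is a small (about 3.1 kb) bacterial cloning plasmid that carries one module of the Fragmid modular vector assembly system, a toolkit in which standardized fragments are combined to build CRISPR vectors. It is built on pUC57-Kan and is propagated in E. coli using the high-copy ColE1/pUC-type origin, with selection by kanamycin through the aph(3')-Ia (KanR) gene. The remaining annotated backbone elements are remnants typical of pUC-derived vectors and play no role in the payload. These are the lacZα fragment, the lac promoter, operator and CAP site, and short lacI, bom and rop fragments.

The insert is a guide cassette for Streptococcus pyogenes Cas9. A human U6 RNA polymerase III promoter (U6_v1) drives a single guide RNA consisting of a CD4-targeting spacer (sgCD4_v3) fused to a modified tracrRNA scaffold (trRNA_v14), followed by an element the record calls CS2, whose function is not explained there. According to the stated purpose, this scaffold variant contains two PP7 and two MS2 RNA hairpins. Such aptamers are bound by the PP7 and MS2 bacteriophage coat proteins, so effector domains fused to those proteins can be recruited to the Cas9–guide complex at the target site. The feature table annotates only a partial tracrRNA match, which is consistent with a scaffold interrupted by inserted hairpins.

As a fragment plasmid, AA022 is not a finished expression or delivery vector. It serves as a source of the guide cassette for assembly with other Fragmid modules into a destination vector. The record does not state the cloning method or assembly sites.
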