Features (pLannotate 1.2.2; 11 found; start..end, strand, type, name):
    137..236     +  misc_feature   bom (fragment): basis of mobility region from pBR322
    242..399     -  CDS            lacZα (fragment): LacZα fragment of β-galactosidase; lacZ fragment
    444..684     +  promoter       U6 promoter: RNA polymerase III promoter for human U6 snRNA
    848..912     +  misc_RNA       tracrRNA (fragment): trans-activating CRISPR RNA for the Streptococcus pyogenes CRISPR/Cas9 system
   1042..1058    -  protein_bind   lac operator: The lac repressor binds to the lac operator to inhibit transcription in E. coli. This inhibition can be relieved by adding lactose or isopropyl-β-D-thiogalactopyranoside (IPTG). lac repressor encoded by lacI
   1066..1096    -  promoter       lac promoter: promoter for the E. coli lac operon
   1111..1132    -  protein_bind   CAP binding site: CAP binding activates transcription in the presence of cAMP. E. coli catabolite activator protein
   1145..1237    -  CDS            lacI (fragment): lac repressor; lacI; The lac repressor binds to the lac operator to inhibit transcription in E. coli. This inhibition can be relieved by adding lactose or isopropyl-β-D-thiogalactopyranoside (IPTG).
   1420..2008    -  rep_origin     ori: high-copy-number ColE1/pMB1/pBR322/pUC origin of replication
   2186..2995    -  CDS            KanR: aminoglycoside phosphotransferase; aph(3')-Ia; confers resistance to kanamycin in bacteria or G418 (Geneticin®) in eukaryotes
   3102..35      +  CDS            rop (fragment) (across the origin): Rop protein, which maintains plasmids at low copy number; rop
>Addgene plasmid #215930 | AA022 | addgene full sequence | sequence record 431446 | Addgene NGS Result
TCGCGCGTTTCGGTGATGACGGTGAAAACCTCTGACACATGCAGCTCCCGGAGACGGTCACAGCTTGTCT
GTAAGCGGATGCCGGGAGCAGACAAGCCCGTCAGGGCGCGTCAGCGGGTGTTGGCGGGTGTCGGGGCTGG
CTTAACTATGCGGCATCAGAGCAGATTGTACTGAGAGTGCACCATATGCGGTGTGAAATACCGCACAGAT
GCGTAAGGAGAAAATACCGCATCAGGCGCCATTCGCCATTCAGGCTGCGCAACTGTTGGGAAGGGCGATC
GGTGCGGGCCTCTTCGCTATTACGCCAGCTGGCGAAAGGGGGATGTGCTGCAAGGCGATTAAGTTGGGTA
ACGCCAGGGTTTTCCCAGTCACGACGTTGTAAAACGACGGCCAGAGAATTCGAGCTCGGTACCTCGCGAA
TACATCTAGATGAAGACGTCAGAGAGGGCCTATTTCCCATGATTCCTTCATATTTGCATATACGATACAA
GGCTGTTAGAGAGATAATTAGAATTAATTTGACTGTAAACACAAAGATATTAGTACAAAATACGTGACGT
AGAAAGTAATAATTTCTTGGGTAGTTTGCAGTTTTAAAATTATGTTTTAAAATGGACTATCATATGCTTA
CCGTAACTTGAAAGTATTTCGATTTCTTGGCTTTATATATCTTGTGGAAAGGACGAAACACCGATGTTCC
CTGAGAGCCTGGGGTTTAAGAGCTATGCTGCGAATACGAGGGAGCAGACGATATGGCGTCGCTCCTCTCC
ACGAGAGCATATGGGCTCCGTGGTCTCGTACACCATCAGGGTACGTATCAGACACCATCAGGGTCTGCTC
GTATTCGCAGCATAGCAAGTTTAAATAAGGCTAGTCCGTTATCAACTTGAAAAAGTGGCACCGAGTCGGT
GCGCTCACCTATTAGCGGCTAAGGTTTTTTGAATTCGAACACGCGTCTTCATCGGATCCCGGGCCCGTCG
ACTGCAGAGGCCTGCATGCAAGCTTGGTGTAATCATGGTCATAGCTGTTTCCTGTGTGAAATTGTTATCC
GCTCACAATTCCACACAACATACGAGCCGGAAGCATAAAGTGTAAAGCCTGGGGTGCCTAATGAGTGAGC
TAACTCACATTAATTGCGTTGCGCTCACTGCCCGCTTTCCAGTCGGGAAACCTGTCGTGCCAGCTGCATT
AATGAATCGGCCAACGCGCGGGGAGAGGCGGTTTGCGTATTGGGCGCTCTTCCGCTTCCTCGCTCACTGA
CTCGCTGCGCTCGGTCGTTCGGCTGCGGCGAGCGGTATCAGCTCACTCAAAGGCGGTAATACGGTTATCC
ACAGAATCAGGGGATAACGCAGGAAAGAACATGTGAGCAAAAGGCCAGCAAAAGGCCAGGAACCGTAAAA
AGGCCGCGTTGCTGGCGTTTTTCCATAGGCTCCGCCCCCCTGACGAGCATCACAAAAATCGACGCTCAAG
TCAGAGGTGGCGAAACCCGACAGGACTATAAAGATACCAGGCGTTTCCCCCTGGAAGCTCCCTCGTGCGC
TCTCCTGTTCCGACCCTGCCGCTTACCGGATACCTGTCCGCCTTTCTCCCTTCGGGAAGCGTGGCGCTTT
CTCATAGCTCACGCTGTAGGTATCTCAGTTCGGTGTAGGTCGTTCGCTCCAAGCTGGGCTGTGTGCACGA
ACCCCCCGTTCAGCCCGACCGCTGCGCCTTATCCGGTAACTATCGTCTTGAGTCCAACCCGGTAAGACAC
GACTTATCGCCACTGGCAGCAGCCACTGGTAACAGGATTAGCAGAGCGAGGTATGTAGGCGGTGCTACAG
AGTTCTTGAAGTGGTGGCCTAACTACGGCTACACTAGAAGAACAGTATTTGGTATCTGCGCTCTGCTGAA
GCCAGTTACCTTCGGAAAAAGAGTTGGTAGCTCTTGATCCGGCAAACAAACCACCGCTGGTAGCGGTGGT
TTTTTTGTTTGCAAGCAGCAGATTACGCGCAGAAAAAAAGGATCTCAAGAAGATCCTTTGATCTTTTCTA
CGGGGTCTGACGCTCAGTGGAACGAAAACTCACGTTAAGGGATTTTGGTCATGAGATTATCAAAAAGGAT
CTTCACCTAGATCCTTTTAAATTAAAAATGAAGTTTTAAATCAAGCCCAATCTGAATAATGTTACAACCA
ATTAACCAATTCTGATTAGAAAAACTCATCGAGCATCAAATGAAACTGCAATTTATTCATATCAGGATTA
TCAATACCATATTTTTGAAAAAGCCGTTTCTGTAATGAAGGAGAAAACTCACCGAGGCAGTTCCATAGGA
TGGCAAGATCCTGGTATCGGTCTGCGATTCCGACTCGTCCAACATCAATACAACCTATTAATTTCCCCTC
GTCAAAAATAAGGTTATCAAGTGAGAAATCACCATGAGTGACGACTGAATCCGGTGAGAATGGCAAAAGT
TTATGCATTTCTTTCCAGACTTGTTCAACAGGCCAGCCATTACGCTCGTCATCAAAATCACTCGCATCAA
CCAAACCGTTATTCATTCGTGATTGCGCCTGAGCGAGACGAAATACGCGATCGCTGTTAAAAGGACAATT
ACAAACAGGAATCGAATGCAACCGGCGCAGGAACACTGCCAGCGCATCAACAATATTTTCACCTGAATCA
GGATATTCTTCTAATACCTGGAATGCTGTTTTTCCGGGGATCGCAGTGGTGAGTAACCATGCATCATCAG
GAGTACGGATAAAATGCTTGATGGTCGGAAGAGGCATAAATTCCGTCAGCCAGTTTAGTCTGACCATCTC
ATCTGTAACATCATTGGCAACGCTACCTTTGCCATGTTTCAGAAACAACTCTGGCGCATCGGGCTTCCCA
TACAAGCGATAGATTGTCGCACCTGATTGCCCGACATTATCGCGAGCCCATTTATACCCATATAAATCAG
CATCCATGTTGGAATTTAATCGCGGCCTCGACGTTTCCCGTTGAATATGGCTCATAACACCCCTTGTATT
ACTGTTTATGTAAGCAGACAGTTTTATTGTTCATGATGATATATTTTTATCTTGTGCAATGTAACATCAG
AGATTTTGAGACACGGGCCAGAGCTGCA
